>Addgene plasmid #110499 | EGFP-RILPdel212N | addgene full sequence | sequence record 210498 | Addgene NGS Result
CGTTACATAACTTACGGTAAATGGCCCGCCTGGCTGACCGCCCAACGACCCCCGCCCATTGACGTCAATA
ATGACGTATGTTCCCATAGTAACGCCAATAGGGACTTTCCATTGACGTCAATGGGTGGAGTATTTACGGT
AAACTGCCCACTTGGCAGTACATCAAGTGTATCATATGCCAAGTACGCCCCCTATTGACGTCAATGACGG
TAAATGGCCCGCCTGGCATTATGCCCAGTACATGACCTTATGGGACTTTCCTACTTGGCAGTACATCTAC
GTATTAGTCATCGCTATTACCATGGTGATGCGGTTTTGGCAGTACATCAATGGGCGTGGATAGCGGTTTG
ACTCACGGGGATTTCCAAGTCTCCACCCCATTGACGTCAATGGGAGTTTGTTTTGGCACCAAAATCAACG
GGACTTTCCAAAATGTCGTAACAACTCCGCCCCATTGACGCAAATGGGCGGTAGGCGTGTACGGTGGGAG
GTCTATATAAGCAGAGCTGGTTTAGTGAACCGTCAGATCCGCTAGCGCTACCGGTCGCCACCATGGTGAG
CAAGGGCGAGGAGCTGTTCACCGGGGTGGTGCCCATCCTGGTCGAGCTGGACGGCGACGTAAACGGCCAC
AAGTTCAGCGTGTCCGGCGAGGGCGAGGGCGATGCCACCTACGGCAAGCTGACCCTGAAGTTCATCTGCA
CCACCGGCAAGCTGCCCGTGCCCTGGCCCACCCTCGTGACCACCCTGACCTACGGCGTGCAGTGCTTCAG
CCGCTACCCCGACCACATGAAGCAGCACGACTTCTTCAAGTCCGCCATGCCCGAAGGCTACGTCCAGGAG
CGCACCATCTTCTTCAAGGACGACGGCAACTACAAGACCCGCGCCGAGGTGAAGTTCGAGGGCGACACCC
TGGTGAACCGCATCGAGCTGAAGGGCATCGACTTCAAGGAGGACGGCAACATCCTGGGGCACAAGCTGGA
GTACAACTACAACAGCCACAACGTCTATATCATGGCCGACAAGCAGAAGAACGGCATCAAGGTGAACTTC
AAGATCCGCCACAACATCGAGGACGGCAGCGTGCAGCTCGCCGACCACTACCAGCAGAACACCCCCATCG
GCGACGGCCCCGTGCTGCTGCCCGACAACCACTACCTGAGCACCCAGTCCGCCCTGAGCAAAGACCCCAA
CGAGAAGCGCGATCACATGGTCCTGCTGGAGTTCGTGACCGCCGCCGGGATCACTCTCGGCATGGACGAG
CTGTACAAGTCCGGACTCAGATCTCGAGCTCAAGCTTCGAATTCTACCGCCGGCGCAGGCGCCCCAGGGA
ACCCTGAGGACCCGGCGGAGGCCGCGCAGCAGCTCGGGCGCCCCTCGGAGGCAGGGCAGTGCCGCTTCAG
TCGGGAGGAGTTTGAGCAGATCCTTCAGGAGCGGAATGAACTCAAAGCCAAAGTGTTCCTGCTCAAGGAG
GAACTGGCCTACTTCCAGCGGGAGCTGCTCACAGACCACCGGGTCCCCGGCCTTCTGCTCGAGGCCATGA
AGGTGGCTGTCCGGAAGCAGCGGAAGAAGATCAAGGCCAAGATGTTAGGGACACCAGAGGAAGCAGAGAG
CAGTGAGGATGAGGCTGGCCCATGGATCCTGCTCTCCGATGACAAGGGAGACCATCCCCCACCCCCGGAG
TCCAAAATACAGAGTTTCTTTGGCCTATGGTATCGGGGTAAAGCTGAATCCTCTGAGGATGAGACCAGCA
GCCCTGCACCCAGCAAGCTAGGGGGAGAAGAGGAGGCCCAACCACAGTCTCCAGCTCCTGATCCGCCCTG
TTCTGCCCTCCACGAACACCTTTGTCTGGGGGCCTCAGCCGCCCCAGAGGCCTGAGAATTCTGCAGTCGA
CGGTACCGCGGGCCCGGGATCCACCGGATCTAGATAACTGATCATAATCAGCCATACCACATTTGTAGAG
GTTTTACTTGCTTTAAAAAACCTCCCACACCTCCCCCTGAACCTGAAACATAAAATGAATGCAATTGTTG
TTGTTAACTTGTTTATTGCAGCTTATAATGGTTACAAATAAAGCAATAGCATCACAAATTTCACAAATAA
AGCATTTTTTTCACTGCATTCTAGTTGTGGTTTGTCCAAACTCATCAATGTATCTTAACGCGTAAATTGT
AAGCGTTAATATTTTGTTAAAATTCGCGTTAAATTTTTGTTAAATCAGCTCATTTTTTAACCAATAGGCC
GAAATCGGCAAAATCCCTTATAAATCAAAAGAATAGACCGAGATAGGGT
[37 nt withheld, positions 2290-2326]
AAAGAACGTGGACTCCAACGTCAAAGG
[49 nt withheld, positions 2354-2402]
T
[91 nt withheld, positions 2404-2494]
G
[124 nt withheld, positions 2496-2619]
CAGGTGGCACTTTTCGGGGAAATGTGCGCGGAACCCCTATTTGTTTATTTTTCTAAATACATTCAAATAT
GTATCCGCTCATGAGACAATAACCCTGATAAATGCTTCAATAATATTGAAAAAGGAAGAGTCCTGAGGCG
GAAAGAACCAGCTGTGGAATGTGTGTCAGTTAGGGTGTGGAAAGTCCCCAGGCTCCCCAGCAGGCAGAAG
TATGCAAAGCATGCATCTCAATTAGTCAGCAACCAGGTGTGGAAAGTCCCCAGGCTCCCCAGCAGGCAGA
AGTATGCAAAGCATGCATCTCAATTAGTCAGCAACCATAGTCCCGCCCCTAACTCCGCCCATCCCGCCCC
TAACTCCGCCCAGTTCCGCCCATTCTCCGCCCCATGGCTGACTAATTTTTTTTATTTATGCAGAGGCCGA
GGCCGCCTCGGCCTCTGAGCTATTCCAGAAGTAGTGAGGAGGCTTTTTTGGAGGCCTAGGCTTTTGCAAA
GATCGATCAAGAGACAGGATGAGGATCGTTTCGCATGATTGAACAAGATGGATTGCACGCAGGTTCTCCG
GCCGCTTGGGTGGAGAGGCTATTCGGCTATGACTGGGCACAACAGACAATCGGCTGCTCTGATGCCGCCG
TGTTCCGGCTGTCAGCGCAGGGGCGCCCGGTTCTTTTTGTCAAGACCGACCTGTCCGGTGCCCTGAATGA
ACTGCAAGACGAGGCAGCGCGGCTATCGTGGCTGGCCACGACGGGCGTTCCTTGCGCAGCTGTGCTCGAC
GTTGTCACTGAAGCGGGAAGGGACTGGCTGCTATTGGGCGAAGTGCCGGGGCAGGATCTCCTGTCATCTC
ACCTTGCTCCTGCCGAGAAAGTATCCATCATGGCTGATGCAATGCGGCGGCTGCATACGCTTGATCCGGC
TACCTGCCCATTCGACCACCAAGCGAAACATCGCATCGAGCGAGCACGTACTCGGATGGAAGCCGGTCTT
GTCGATCAGGATGATCTGGACGAAGAGCATCAGGGGCTCGCGCCAGCCGAACTGTTCGCCAGGCTCAAGG
CGAGCATGCCCGACGGCGAGGATCTCGTCGTGACCCATGGCGATGCCTGCTTGCCGAATATCATGGTGGA
AAATGGCCGCTTTTCTGGATTCATCGACTGTGGCCGGCTGGGTGTGGCGGACCGCTATCAGGACATAGCG
TTGGCTACCCGTGATATTGCTGAAGAGCTTGGCGGCGAATGGGCTGACCGCTTCCTCGTGCTTTACGGTA
TCGCCGCTCCCGATTCGCAGCGCATCGCCTTCTATCGCCTTCTTGACGAGTTCTTCTGAGCGGGACTCTG
GGGTTCGAAATGACCGACCAAGCGACGCCCAACCTGCCATCACGAGATTTCGATTCCACCGCCGCCTTCT
ATGAAAGGTTGGGCTTCGGAATCGTTTTCCGGGACGCCGGCTGGATGATCCTCCAGCGCGGGGATCTCAT
GCTGGAGTTCTTCGCCCACCCTAGGGGGAGGCTAACTGAAACACGGAAGGAGACAATACCGGAAGGAACC
CGCGCTATGACGGCAATAAAAAGACAGAATAAAACGCACGGTGTTGGGTCGTTTGTTCATAAACGCGGGG
TTCGGTCCCAGGGCTGGCACTCTGTCGATACCCCACCGAGACCCCATTGGGGCCAATACGCCCGCGTTTC
TTCCTTTTCCCCACCCCACCCCCCAAGTTCGGGTGAAGGCCCAGGGCTCGCAGCCAACGTCGGGGCGGCA
GGCCCTGCCATAGCCTCAGGTTACTCATATATACTTTAGATTGATTTAAAACTTCATTTTTAATTTAAAA
GGATCTAGGTGAAGATCCTTTTTGATAATCTCATGACCAAAATCCCTTAACGTGAGTTTTCGTTCCACTG
AGCGTCAGACCCCGTAGAAAAGATCAAAGGATCTTCTTGAGATCCTTTTTTTCTGCGCGTAATCTGCTGC
TTGCAAACAAAAAAACCACCGCTACCAGCGGTGGTTTGTTTGCCGGATCAAGAGCTACCAACTCTTTTTC
CGAAGGTAACTGGCTTCAGCAGAGCGCAGATACCAAATACTGTTCTTCTAGTGTAGCCGTAGTTAGGCCA
CCACTTCAAGAACTCTGTAGCACCGCCTACATACCTCGCTCTGCTAATCCTGTTACCAGTGGCTGCTGCC
AGTGGCGATAAGTCGTGTCTTACCGGGTTGGACTCAAGACGATAGTTACCGGATAAGGCGCAGCGGTCGG
GCTGAACGGGGGGTTCGTGCACACAGCCCAGCTTGGAGCGAACGACCTACACCGAACTGAGATACCTACA
GCGTGAGCTATGAGAAAGCGCCACGCTTCCCGAAGGGAGAAAGGCGGACAGGTATCCGGTAAGCGGCAGG
GTCGGAACAGGAGAGCGCACGAGGGAGCTTCCAGGGGGAAACGCCTGGTATCTTTATAGTCCTGTCGGGT
TTCGCCACCTCTGACTTGAGCGTCGATTTTTGTGATGCTCGTCAGGGGGGCGGAGCCTATGGAAAAACGC
CAGCAACGCGGCCTTTTTACGGTTCCTGGCCTTTTGCTGGCCTTTTGCTCACATGTTCTTTCCTGCGTTA
TCCCCTGATTCTGTGGATAACCGTATTACCGCCATGCATTAGTTATTAATAGTAATCAATTACGGGGTCA
TTAGTTCATAGCCCATATATGGAGTTCCG
Features (pLannotate 1.2.2; 16 found; start..end, strand, type, name):
      1..304     +  enhancer       CMV enhancer: human cytomegalovirus immediate early enhancer
    305..508     +  promoter       CMV promoter: human cytomegalovirus (CMV) immediate early promoter
    553..1269    +  CDS            EGFP: EGFP is a basic (constitutively fluorescent) green fluorescent protein published in 1996, derived from Aequorea victoria. It is reported to be a rapidly-maturing weak dimer with moderate acid sensitivity.
   1279..1872    +  CDS            RILP (fragment): RILP_HUMAN - Experimental evidence at protein level: Swiss-Prot protein existence level 1. Rab effector playing a role in late endocytic transport to degradative compartments (PubMed:11696325, PubMed:14668488, PubMed:27113757, PubMed:11179213, PubMed:12944476). Involved in the regulation of lysosomal morphology and distribution (PubMed:14668488, PubMed:27113757). Induces recruitment of dynein-dynactin motor complexes to Rab7A-containing late endosome and lysosome compartments (PubMed:11179213, PubMed:11696325). Promotes centripetal migration of phagosomes and the fusion of phagosomes with the
   1876..1912    +  misc_feature   MCS (fragment): multiple cloning site
   1929..2013    +  CDS            large T antigen (fragment): large T antigen from SV40 (simian virus 40)
   2036..2157    +  polyA_signal   SV40 poly(A) signal: SV40 polyadenylation signal
   2191..2619    -  rep_origin     f1 ori (sequence partly withheld): f1 bacteriophage origin of replication; arrow indicates direction of (+) strand synthesis
   2646..2750    +  promoter       AmpR promoter: bla
   2752..3109    +  promoter       SV40 promoter: SV40 enhancer and early promoter
   3144..3938    +  CDS            NeoR/KanR: aminoglycoside phosphotransferase from Tn5; aph(3')-II (or nptII); confers resistance to neomycin, kanamycin, and G418 (Geneticin®)
   3959..4111    +  CDS            ble (fragment): BLE_KLEPN - Experimental evidence at protein level: Swiss-Prot protein existence level 1. Binding protein with a strong affinity to the bleomycin family of antibiotics. Binds to CL990; an antimitotic-antibiotic compound. From Klebsiella pneumoniae.
   4170..4217    +  polyA_signal   HSV TK poly(A) signal: herpes simplex virus thymidine kinase polyadenylation signal (Cole and Stacy, 1985)
   4308..4324    -  polyA_signal   bGH poly(A) signal (fragment): bovine growth hormone polyadenylation signal
   4546..5134    +  rep_origin     ori: high-copy-number ColE1/pMB1/pBR322/pUC origin of replication
   5249..5308    +  enhancer       CMV enhancer (fragment): human cytomegalovirus immediate early enhancer
