[The description below was written by a language model from this plasmid's Addgene catalogue record and pLannotate feature annotations shown in this document.]
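Description:
EGFP-RILPdel212N is a mammalian expression plasmid built on the pEGFP-C1 backbone that produces a dominant-negative, fluorescently tagged form of human RILP (Rab-interacting lysosomal protein). The insert, cloned between the EcoRI and NotI sites, lacks the amino-terminal 212 residues of RILP. It sits directly downstream of the EGFP coding sequence, so EGFP is fused to the N terminus of the remaining C-terminal fragment. Transcription is driven by the human cytomegalovirus immediate-early enhancer and promoter and terminated by the SV40 polyadenylation signal. The sequenced plasmid is about 5.3 kb.

The plasmid replicates in E. coli from a high-copy ColE1/pUC-type origin and also carries an f1 origin for single-stranded DNA production. A single Tn5 NeoR/KanR gene serves both hosts. A bacterial promoter (annotated as the bla/AmpR promoter) expresses it for kanamycin selection in bacteria, while the SV40 enhancer/early promoter and the HSV TK polyadenylation signal allow G418 selection of transfected mammalian cells. The short annotated fragments of ble, SV40 large T antigen and the bGH poly(A) signal appear to be backbone remnants rather than functional elements.

Full-length RILP is a Rab7 effector that recruits dynein-dynactin motors to late endosomes and lysosomes and promotes transport to degradative compartments. The record states only that the truncation is dominant negative and does not give the mechanism. The associated work concerns the need for transport to late endosomes in reovirus infection, which suggests the construct is used to disrupt late endocytic trafficking in transfected cells, with EGFP fluorescence marking the expressing cells.
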