Addgene plasmid #110499: EGFP-RILPdel212N
Purpose: Dominant Negative
Depositing lab: Terence Dermody & Bernardo Mainou. Publication: Transport to late endosomes is required for efficient reovirus infection. Mainou BA, Dermody TS. J Virol. 2012 Aug;86(16):8346-58. doi: 10.1128/JVI.00100-12. Epub 2012 Jun 6. PubMed 22674975.
Backbone
  Vector backbone: pEGFP-C1
  Backbone size w/o insert (bp): 4700
  Vector type: Mammalian Expression
Growth in bacteria
  Bacterial resistance: Kanamycin, 50 μg/mL
  Growth temperature: 37°C
  Growth strain: DH5alpha
  Copy number: High Copy
Gene/Insert
  Gene/Insert name: RILPdel212N
  Species: H. sapiens (human)
  Mutation: Deleted amino terminal 212 amino acids
  Entrez Gene: RILP (a.k.a. PP10141)
  Tag / fusion protein: EGFP (N terminal on backbone)
  Cloning method: Restriction Enzyme; 5′ cloning site EcoRI (not destroyed); 3′ cloning site NotI (not destroyed)
  Sequencing primers: 5′ unknown
Terms and licenses: Academic/Nonprofit Terms; Industry Terms: Not Available to Industry
How to cite: EGFP-RILPdel212N was a gift from Terence Dermody & Bernardo Mainou (Addgene plasmid # 110499 ; http://n2t.net/addgene:110499 ; RRID:Addgene_110499)
